Addgene plasmid #189882: p667-UBC-NEK7-V5-miniTurbo_IDG-K
Purpose: Gateway destination clone of NEK7 (human) tagged with C-terminal V5-miniTurbo for generating protein-proximity networks using proximity-dependent biotinylation proteomics
Depositing lab: Ben Major. Depositing organization: Washington University in Saint Louis.
Backbone
  Vector backbone: pDest667
  Backbone manufacturer: PEL
  Backbone size w/o insert (bp): 9014
  Vector type: Mammalian Expression, Lentiviral ; Gateway Destination
  Selectable markers: Puromycin
Growth in bacteria
  Bacterial resistance: Ampicillin, 100 μg/mL
  Growth temperature: 30°C
  Growth strain: DH10B
  Copy number: Low Copy
Gene/Insert
  Gene/Insert name: NEK7 (alt names: NEK7-V5-miniTurbo; V5-miniTurbo)
  Species: H. sapiens (human)
  Entrez Gene: NEK7
  Promoter: Ubiquitin
  Tag / fusion protein: V5-miniTurbo (C terminal on insert)
  Cloning method: Gateway Cloning
  Sequencing primers: 5′ TGAAGCTCCGGTTTTGAACT; 3′ CATTTCCTCCCTCTGCTTCC
Terms and licenses: Academic/Nonprofit Terms; Industry Terms: Not Available to Industry
Depositor comments: These plasmids were generated as part of the Illuminating the Druggable Genome (IDG) program sponsored by the NIH Common Fund. The goal of this program is to identify, gather, and distribute information and resources for proteins that currently are not well-studied yet belong to commonly drug-targeted protein families: protein kinases, non-olfactory G-protein coupled receptors (GPCRs), and ion channels. The IDG program is designed to develop fundamental research tools for understudied proteins, elucidate their function, and disseminate the IDG-related resources and data to the greater scientific community. These lentiviral gateway destination plasmids were generated, as part of the Kinase-Data and Resource Generating Center (DRGC), using the single fragment or multisite gateway cloning technology. They were used for generating proteomics-based protein-interaction and protein-proximity networks that can be accessed through the kinase-DRGC website https://darkkinome.org/. Each plasmid has either an N- or C-terminal fusion protein (Flag/ V5/V5-miniTurbo/V5-TurboID/miniTurbo-V5/TurboID-V5) tagged understudied kinase driven under either a CMV or Ubiquitin (UBC) promoter. All inserts in the pENTR plasmids used to generate the deposited destination plasmids were end-sequenced and insert size validated prior to multi-site gateway cloning. The combined insert size of the single fragment or three fragment destination plasmids were confirmed by restriction digestion (BsrGI, and EcoRV for pDest667; BsrGI, EcoRV, and BstZ17I for pDest663; and BsrGI for pHAGE) and all plasmids were partially sequenced to ensure in-frame ORFs and fusion tags.
How to cite: p667-UBC-NEK7-V5-miniTurbo_IDG-K was a gift from Ben Major (Addgene plasmid # 189882 ; http://n2t.net/addgene:189882 ; RRID:Addgene_189882)
