[The description below was written by a language model from this plasmid's Addgene catalogue record and pLannotate feature annotations shown in this document.]
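Description:
p667-UBC-NEK7-V5-miniTurbo_IDG-K is a lentiviral mammalian expression clone built on the pDest667 Gateway destination backbone, carrying human NEK7 fused at its C terminus to V5-miniTurbo. In bacteria it is maintained through a ColE1/pUC-type origin and ampicillin resistance (bla). An f1 origin is also present. Although this origin type is usually high copy, the catalogue entry lists the plasmid as low copy. The viral portion has an RSV promoter driving a truncated HIV-1 5' LTR, followed by the Ψ packaging signal with a gag fragment, the RRE for Rev-dependent export of the genomic RNA, and the cPPT/CTS. A second truncated LTR, an SV40 polyadenylation signal and an SV40 origin lie downstream. This layout is typical of transfer vectors that depend on packaging functions supplied in trans.

The expression cassette was assembled by multisite Gateway recombination. Residual attB4, attB1, attB2 and attB3 sites separate three modules: the human ubiquitin C promoter, the NEK7 coding sequence, and the miniTurbo biotin ligase. The V5 epitope named in the catalogue is not annotated separately in the feature table, but a short unannotated stretch between attB2 and miniTurbo could hold it. A WPRE follows the fusion to enhance transcript expression, and a mouse PGK promoter drives puromycin N-acetyltransferase so that transduced cells can be selected.

miniTurbo is an engineered, truncated E. coli biotin ligase that biotinylates nearby proteins, so the NEK7 fusion lets its neighbours be captured and identified by mass spectrometry. The plasmid was made within an NIH programme on understudied druggable proteins, as part of a kinase resource for mapping protein-interaction and protein-proximity networks.
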