Features (pLannotate 1.2.2; 32 found; start..end, strand, type, name):
     26..130     +  promoter       AmpR promoter: bla
    131..991     +  CDS            AmpR: β-lactamase; bla; confers resistance to ampicillin, carbenicillin, and related antibiotics
   1162..1750    +  rep_origin     ori: high-copy-number ColE1/pMB1/pBR322/pUC origin of replication
   1933..2025    +  CDS            lacI (fragment): lac repressor; lacI; The lac repressor binds to the lac operator to inhibit transcription in E. coli. This inhibition can be relieved by adding lactose or isopropyl-β-D-thiogalactopyranoside (IPTG).
   2038..2059    +  protein_bind   CAP binding site: CAP binding activates transcription in the presence of cAMP. E. coli catabolite activator protein
   2074..2104    +  promoter       lac promoter: promoter for the E. coli lac operon
   2112..2128    +  protein_bind   lac operator: The lac repressor binds to the lac operator to inhibit transcription in E. coli. This inhibition can be relieved by adding lactose or isopropyl-β-D-thiogalactopyranoside (IPTG). lac repressor encoded by lacI
   2173..2191    +  promoter       T3 promoter: promoter for bacteriophage T3 RNA polymerase
   2219..2445    +  promoter       RSV promoter: Rous sarcoma virus enhancer/promoter
   2446..2626    +  LTR            5' LTR (truncated): truncated 5' long terminal repeat (LTR) from HIV-1
   2673..2798    +  misc_feature   HIV-1 Ψ: packaging signal of human immunodeficiency virus type 1
   2782..3145    +  CDS            HIV-1 gag (fragment): gag protein from human immunodeficiency virus 1; gag
   3291..3524    +  misc_feature   RRE: The Rev response element (RRE) of HIV-1 allows for Rev-dependent mRNA export from the nucleus to the cytoplasm.
   3901..4001    +  CDS            Rev (fragment): human immunodeficiency virus 1 (HIV-1) Rev protein; rev; enhances nuclear export of unspliced and incompletely spliced viral mRNAs
   4020..4136    +  misc_feature   cPPT/CTS: central polypurine tract and central termination sequence of HIV-1
   4168..4188    +  protein_bind   attB4: mutant version of attB; core recombination site for the Gateway® BP reaction BP Clonase™
   4188..5399    +  promoter       UbC promoter: human ubiquitin C promoter
   5401..5418    +  protein_bind   attB1 (fragment): mutant version of attB; core recombination site for the Gateway® BP reaction BP Clonase™
   5427..6332    +  CDS            NEK7: NEK7_HUMAN - Experimental evidence at protein level: Swiss-Prot protein existence level 1. Protein kinase which plays an important role in mitotic cell cycle progression (PubMed:17101132). Required for microtubule nucleation activity of the centrosome, robust mitotic spindle formation and cytokinesis (PubMed:17586473, PubMed:19414596). Phosphorylates RPS6KB1 (By similarity). Phosphorylates EML4 at 'Ser-146', promoting its dissociation from microtubules during mitosis which is required for efficient chromosome congression (PubMed:31409757). From Homo sapiens (Human).
   6340..6357    -  protein_bind   attB2 (fragment): mutant version of attB; core recombination site for the Gateway® BP reaction BP Clonase™
   6408..7178    +  CDS            miniTurbo: N-terminally truncated mutant of the E. coli biotin ligase BioID engineered for improved catalytic efficiency (Branon et al., 2018)
   7184..7204    -  protein_bind   attB3: mutant version of attB; core recombination site for the Gateway® BP reaction BP Clonase™
   7233..7821    +  misc_feature   WPRE: woodchuck hepatitis virus posttranscriptional regulatory element
   7835..8334    +  promoter       PGK promoter: mouse phosphoglycerate kinase 1 promoter
   8355..8954    +  CDS            PuroR: puromycin N-acetyltransferase; pac from Streptomyces alboniger; confers resistance to puromycin
   9022..9159    +  CDS            nef (fragment): NEF_HV1LA - Experimental evidence at protein level: Swiss-Prot protein existence level 1. Extracellular Nef protein targets CD4(+) T-lymphocytes for apoptosis by interacting with CXCR4 surface receptors. From Human immunodeficiency virus type 1 group M subtype B (isolate Lai) (HIV-1).
   9145..9325    +  LTR            5' LTR (truncated): truncated 5' long terminal repeat (LTR) from HIV-1
   9397..9518    +  polyA_signal   SV40 poly(A) signal: SV40 polyadenylation signal
   9558..9693    +  rep_origin     SV40 ori: SV40 origin of replication
   9714..9732    -  promoter       T7 promoter: promoter for bacteriophage T7 RNA polymerase
   9740..9895    +  CDS            lacZα (fragment): LacZα fragment of β-galactosidase; lacZ fragment
   9900..10328   +  rep_origin     f1 ori (sequence partly withheld): f1 bacteriophage origin of replication; arrow indicates direction of (+) strand synthesis
>Addgene plasmid #189882 | p667-UBC-NEK7-V5-miniTurbo_IDG-K | addgene full sequence | sequence record 374826 | Addgene NGS Result
AGGTGGCACTTTTCGGGGAAATGTGCGCGGAACCCCTATTTGTTTATTTTTCTAAATACATTCAAATATG
TATCCGCTCATGAGACAATAACCCTGATAAATGCTTCAATAATATTGAAAAAGGAAGAGTATGAGTATTC
AACATTTCCGTGTCGCCCTTATTCCCTTTTTTGCGGCATTTTGCCTTCCTGTTTTTGCTCACCCAGAAAC
GCTGGTGAAAGTAAAAGATGCTGAAGATCAGTTGGGTGCACGAGTGGGTTACATCGAACTGGATCTCAAC
AGCGGTAAGATCCTTGAGAGTTTTCGCCCCGAAGAACGTTTTCCAATGATGAGCACTTTTAAAGTTCTGC
TATGTGGCGCGGTATTATCCCGTATTGACGCCGGGCAAGAGCAACTCGGTCGCCGCATACACTATTCTCA
GAATGACTTGGTTGAGTACTCACCAGTCACAGAAAAGCATCTTACGGATGGCATGACAGTAAGAGAATTA
TGCAGTGCTGCCATAACCATGAGTGATAACACTGCGGCCAACTTACTTCTGACAACGATCGGAGGACCGA
AGGAGCTAACCGCTTTTTTGCACAACATGGGGGATCATGTAACTCGCCTTGATCGTTGGGAACCGGAGCT
GAATGAAGCCATACCAAACGACGAGCGTGACACCACGATGCCTGTAGCAATGGCAACAACGTTGCGCAAA
CTATTAACTGGCGAACTACTTACTCTAGCTTCCCGGCAACAATTAATAGACTGGATGGAGGCGGATAAAG
TTGCAGGACCACTTCTGCGCTCGGCCCTTCCGGCTGGCTGGTTTATTGCTGATAAATCTGGAGCCGGTGA
GCGTGGGTCTCGCGGTATCATTGCAGCACTGGGGCCAGATGGTAAGCCCTCCCGTATCGTAGTTATCTAC
ACGACGGGGAGTCAGGCAACTATGGATGAACGAAATAGACAGATCGCTGAGATAGGTGCCTCACTGATTA
AGCATTGGTAACTGTCAGACCAAGTTTACTCATATATACTTTAGATTGATTTAAAACTTCATTTTTAATT
TAAAAGGATCTAGGTGAAGATCCTTTTTGATAATCTCATGACCAAAATCCCTTAACGTGAGTTTTCGTTC
CACTGAGCGTCAGACCCCGTAGAAAAGATCAAAGGATCTTCTTGAGATCCTTTTTTTCTGCGCGTAATCT
GCTGCTTGCAAACAAAAAAACCACCGCTACCAGCGGTGGTTTGTTTGCCGGATCAAGAGCTACCAACTCT
TTTTCCGAAGGTAACTGGCTTCAGCAGAGCGCAGATACCAAATACTGTTCTTCTAGTGTAGCCGTAGTTA
GGCCACCACTTCAAGAACTCTGTAGCACCGCCTACATACCTCGCTCTGCTAATCCTGTTACCAGTGGCTG
CTGCCAGTGGCGATAAGTCGTGTCTTACCGGGTTGGACTCAAGACGATAGTTACCGGATAAGGCGCAGCG
GTCGGGCTGAACGGGGGGTTCGTGCACACAGCCCAGCTTGGAGCGAACGACCTACACCGAACTGAGATAC
CTACAGCGTGAGCTATGAGAAAGCGCCACGCTTCCCGAAGGGAGAAAGGTGGACAGGTATCCGGTAAGCG
GCAGGGTCGGAACAGGAGAGCGCACGAGGGAGCTTCCAGGGGGAAACGCCTGGTATCTTTATAGTCCTGT
CGGGTTTCGCCACCTCTGACTTGAGCGTCGATTTTTGTGATGCTCGTCAGGGGGGCGGAGCCTATGGAAA
AACGCCAGCAACGCGGCCTTTTTACGGTTCCTGGCCTTTTGCTGGCCTTTTGCTCACATGTTCTTTCCTG
CGTTATCCCCTGATTCTGTGGATAACCGTATTACCGCCTTTGAGTGAGCTGATACCGCTCGCCGCAGCCG
AACGACCGAGCGCAGCGAGTCAGTGAGCGAGGAAGCGGAAGAGCGCCCAATACGCAAACCGCCTCTCCCC
GCGCGTTGGCCGATTCATTAATGCAGCTGGCACGACAGGTTTCCCGACTGGAAAGCGGGCAGTGAGCGCA
ACGCAATTAATGTGAGTTAGCTCACTCATTAGGCACCCCAGGCTTTACACTTTATGCTTCCGGCTCGTAT
GTTGTGTGGAATTGTGAGCGGATAACAATTTCACACAGGAAACAGCTATGACCATGATTACGCCAAGCGC
GCAATTAACCCTCACTAAAGGGAACAAAAGCTGGAGCTGCAAGCTTAATGTAGTCTTATGCAATACTCTT
GTAGTCTTGCAACATGGTAACGATGAGTTAGCAACATGCCTTACAAGGAGAGAAAAAGCACCGTGCATGC
CGATTGGTGGAAGTAAGGTGGTACGATCGTGCCTTATTAGGAAGGCAACAGACGGGTCTGACATGGATTG
GACGAACCACTGAATTGCCGCATTGCAGAGATATTGTATTTAAGTGCCTAGCTCGATACATAAACGGGTC
TCTCTGGTTAGACCAGATCTGAGCCTGGGAGCTCTCTGGCTAACTAGGGAACCCACTGCTTAAGCCTCAA
TAAAGCTTGCCTTGAGTGCTTCAAGTAGTGTGTGCCCGTCTGTTGTGTGACTCTGGTAACTAGAGATCCC
TCAGACCCTTTTAGTCAGTGTGGAAAATCTCTAGCAGTGGCGCCCGAACAGGGACTTGAAAGCGAAAGGG
AAACCAGAGGAGCTCTCTCGACGCAGGACTCGGCTTGCTGAAGCGCGCACGGCAAGAGGCGAGGGGCGGC
GACTGGTGAGTACGCCAAAAATTTTGACTAGCGGAGGCTAGAAGGAGAGAGATGGGTGCGAGAGCGTCAG
TATTAAGCGGGGGAGAATTAGATCGCGATGGGAAAAAATTCGGTTAAGGCCAGGGGGAAAGAAAAAATAT
AAATTAAAACATATAGTATGGGCAAGCAGGGAGCTAGAACGATTCGCAGTTAATCCTGGCCTGTTAGAAA
CATCAGAAGGCTGTAGACAAATACTGGGACAGCTACAACCATCCCTTCAGACAGGATCAGAAGAACTTAG
ATCATTATATAATACAGTAGCAACCCTCTATTGTGTGCATCAAAGGATAGAGATAAAAGACACCAAGGAA
GCTTTAGACAAGATAGAGGAAGAGCAAAACAAAAGTAAGACCACCGCACAGCAAGCGGCCGCTGATCTTC
AGACCTGGAGGAGGAGATATGAGGGACAATTGGAGAAGTGAATTATATAAATATAAAGTAGTAAAAATTG
AACCATTAGGAGTAGCACCCACCAAGGCAAAGAGAAGAGTGGTGCAGAGAGAAAAAAGAGCAGTGGGAAT
AGGAGCTTTGTTCCTTGGGTTCTTGGGAGCAGCAGGAAGCACTATGGGCGCAGCGTCAATGACGCTGACG
GTACAGGCCAGACAATTATTGTCTGGTATAGTGCAGCAGCAGAACAATTTGCTGAGGGCTATTGAGGCGC
AACAGCATCTGTTGCAACTCACAGTCTGGGGCATCAAGCAGCTCCAGGCAAGAATCCTGGCTGTGGAAAG
ATACCTAAAGGATCAACAGCTCCTGGGGATTTGGGGTTGCTCTGGAAAACTCATTTGCACCACTGCTGTG
CCTTGGAATGCTAGTTGGAGTAATAAATCTCTGGAACAGATTTGGAATCACACGACCTGGATGGAGTGGG
ACAGAGAAATTAACAATTACACAAGCTTAATACACTCCTTAATTGAAGAATCGCAAAACCAGCAAGAAAA
GAATGAACAAGAATTATTGGAATTAGATAAATGGGCAAGTTTGTGGAATTGGTTTAACATAACAAATTGG
CTGTGGTATATAAAATTATTCATAATGATAGTAGGAGGCTTGGTAGGTTTAAGAATAGTTTTTGCTGTAC
TTTCTATAGTGAATAGAGTTAGGCAGGGATATTCACCATTATCGTTTCAGACCCACCTCCCAACCCCGAG
GGGACCCGACAGGCCCGAAGGAATAGAAGAAGAAGGTGGAGAGAGAGACAGAGACAGATCCATTCGATTA
GTGAACGGATCTCGACGGTATCGGTTAACTTTTAAAAGAAAAGGGGGGATTGGGGGGTACAGTGCAGGGG
AAAGAATAGTAGACATAATAGCAACAGACATACAAACTAAAGAATTACAAAAACAAATTACAAAATTCAA
AATTTTATCGTCCAGTGTGGTGGAATTCTGCAGATATCAACTTTGTATAGAAAAGTTGGCCTCCGCGCCG
GGTTTTGGCGCCTCCCGCGGGCGCCCCCCTCCTCACGGCGAGCGCTGCCACGTCAGACGAAGGGCGCAGC
GAGCGTCCTGATCCTTCCGCCCGGACGCTCAGGACAGCGGCCCGCTGCTCATAAGACTCGGCCTTAGAAC
CCCAGTATCAGCAGAAGGACATTTTAGGACGGGACTTGGGTGACTCTAGGGCACTGGTTTTCTTTCCAGA
GAGCGGAACAGGCGAGGAAAAGTAGTCCCTTCTCGGCGATTCTGCGGAGGGATCTCCGTGGGGCGGTGAA
CGCCGATGATTATATAAGGACGCGCCGGGTGTGGCACAGCTAGTTCCGTCGCAGCCGGGATTTGGGTCGC
GGTTCTTGTTTGTGGATCGCTGTGATCGTCACTTGGTGAGTAGCGGGCTGCTGGGCTGGCCGGGGCTTTC
GTGGCCGCCGGGCCGCTCGGTGGGACGGAAGCGTGTGGAGAGACCGCCAAGGGCTGTAGTCTGGGTCCGC
GAGCAAGGTTGCCCTGAACTGGGGGTTGGGGGGAGCGCAGCAAAATGGCGGCTGTTCCCGAGTCTTGAAT
GGAAGACGCTTGTGAGGCGGGCTGTGAGGTCGTTGAAACAAGGTGGGGGGCATGGTGGGCGGCAAGAACC
CAAGGTCTTGAGGCCTTCGCTAATGCGGGAAAGCTCTTATTCGGGTGAGATGGGCTGGGGCACCATCTGG
GGACCCTGACGTGAAGTTTGTCACTGACTGGAGAACTCGGTTTGTCGTCTGTTGCGGGGGCGGCAGTTAT
GGCGGTGCCGTTGGGCAGTGCACCCGTACCTTTGGGAGCGCGCGCCCTCGTCGTGTCGTGACGTCACCCG
TTCTGTTGGCTTATAATGCAGGGTGGGGCCACCTGCCGGTAGGTGTGCGGTAGGCTTTTCTCCGTCGCAG
GACGCAGGGTTCGGGCCTAGGGTAGGCTCTCCTGAATCGACAGGCGCCGGACCTCTGGTGAGGGGAGGGA
TAAGTGAGGCGTCAGTTTCTTTGGTCGGTTTTATGTACCTATCTTCTTAAGTAGCTGAAGCTCCGGTTTT
GAACTATGCGCTCGGGGTTGGCGAGTGTGTTTTGTGAAGTTTTTTAGGCACCTTTTGAAATGTAATCATT
TGGGTCAATATGTAATTTTCAGTGTTAGACTAGTAAATTGTCCGCTAAATTCTGGCCGTTTTTGGCTTTT
TTGTTAGACACAAGTTTGTACAAAAAAGTTGGCACCATGGATGAGCAATCACAAGGAATGCAAGGGCCAC
CTGTTCCTCAGTTCCAACCACAGAAGGCCTTACGACCGGATATGGGCTATAATACATTAGCCAACTTTCG
AATAGAAAAGAAAATTGGTCGCGGACAATTTAGTGAAGTTTATAGAGCAGCCTGTCTCTTGGATGGAGTA
CCAGTAGCTTTAAAAAAAGTGCAGATATTTGATTTAATGGATGCCAAAGCACGTGCTGATTGCATCAAAG
AAATAGATCTTCTTAAGCAACTCAACCATCCAAATGTAATAAAATATTATGCATCATTCATTGAAGATAA
TGAACTAAACATAGTTTTGGAACTAGCAGATGCTGGCGACCTATCCAGAATGATCAAGCATTTTAAGAAG
CAAAAGAGGCTAATTCCTGAAAGAACTGTTTGGAAGTATTTTGTTCAGCTTTGCAGTGCATTGGAACACA
TGCATTCTCGAAGAGTCATGCATAGAGATATAAAACCAGCTAATGTGTTCATTACAGCCACTGGGGTGGT
AAAACTTGGAGATCTTGGGCTTGGCCGGTTTTTCAGCTCAAAAACCACAGCTGCACATTCTTTAGTTGGT
ACGCCTTATTACATGTCTCCAGAGAGAATACATGAAAATGGATACAACTTCAAATCTGACATCTGGTCTC
TTGGCTGTCTACTATATGAGATGGCTGCATTACAAAGTCCTTTCTATGGTGACAAAATGAATTTATACTC
ACTGTGTAAGAAGATAGAACAGTGTGACTACCCACCTCTTCCTTCAGATCACTATTCAGAAGAACTCCGA
CAGTTAGTTAATATGTGCATCAACCCAGATCCAGAGAAGCGACCAGACGTCACCTATGTTTATGACGTAG
CAAAGAGGATGCATGCATGCACTGCAAGCAGCTTGCCAACTTTCTTGTACAAAGTGGGCGGCAAGCCCAT
CCCCAACCCCCTGCTGGGCCTGGACAGCACCGCTAGCATCCCGCTGCTGAACGCTAAACAGATTCTGGGA
CAGCTGGACGGCGGGAGCGTGGCAGTCCTGCCTGTGGTCGACTCCACCAATCAGTACCTGCTGGATCGAA
TCGGCGAGCTGAAGAGTGGGGATGCTTGCATTGCAGAATATCAGCAGGCAGGGAGAGGAAGCAGAGGGAG
GAAATGGTTCTCTCCTTTTGGAGCTAACCTGTACCTGAGTATGTTTTGGCGCCTGAAGCGGGGACCAGCA
GCAATCGGCCTGGGCCCGGTCATCGGAATTGTCATGGCAGAAGCGCTGCGAAAGCTGGGAGCAGACAAGG
TGCGAGTCAAATGGCCCAATGACCTGTATCTGCAGGATAGAAAGCTGGCAGGCATCCTGGTGGAGCTGGC
CGGAATAACAGGCGATGCTGCACAGATCGTCATTGGCGCCGGGATTAACGTGGCTATGAGGCGCGTGGAG
GAAAGCGTGGTCAATCAGGGCTGGATCACACTGCAGGAAGCAGGGATTAACCTGGACAGGAATACTCTGG
CCGCTATGCTGATCCGAGAGCTGCGGGCAGCCCTGGAACTGTTCGAGCAGGAAGGCCTGGCTCCATATCT
GTCACGGTGGGAGAAGCTGGATAACTTCATCAATAGACCCGTGAAGCTGATCATTGGGGACAAAGAGATT
TTCGGGATTAGCCGGGGGATTGATAAACAGGGAGCCCTGCTGCTGGAACAGGACGGAGTTATCAAACCCT
GGATGGGCGGAGAAATCAGTCTGCGGTCTGCCGAAAAGTAAGCCAACTTTATTATACATAGTTGATATCC
AGCACAGTGGCGGCCGCTCGACAATCAACCTCTGGATTACAAAATTTGTGAAAGATTGACTGGTATTCTT
AACTATGTTGCTCCTTTTACGCTATGTGGATACGCTGCTTTAATGCCTTTGTATCATGCTATTGCTTCCC
GTATGGCTTTCATTTTCTCCTCCTTGTATAAATCCTGGTTGCTGTCTCTTTATGAGGAGTTGTGGCCCGT
TGTCAGGCAACGTGGCGTGGTGTGCACTGTGTTTGCTGACGCAACCCCCACTGGTTGGGGCATTGCCACC
ACCTGTCAGCTCCTTTCCGGGACTTTCGCTTTCCCCCTCCCTATTGCCACGGCGGAACTCATCGCCGCCT
GCCTTGCCCGCTGCTGGACAGGGGCTCGGCTGTTGGGCACTGACAATTCCGTGGTGTTGTCGGGGAAGCT
GACGTCCTTTCCATGGCTGCTCGCCTGTGTTGCCACCTGGATTCTGCGCGGGACGTCCTTCTGCTACGTC
CCTTCGGCCCTCAATCCAGCGGACCTTCCTTCCCGCGGCCTGCTGCCGGCTCTGCGGCCTCTTCCGCGTC
TTCGCCTTCGCCCTCAGACGAGTCGGATCTCCCTTTGGGCCGCCTCCCCGCCTGGAATTCTACCGGGTAG
GGGAGGCGCTTTTCCCAAGGCAGTCTGGAGCATGCGCTTTAGCAGCCCCGCTGGGCACTTGGCGCTACAC
AAGTGGCCTCTGGCCTCGCACACATTCCACATCCACCGGTAGGCGCCAACCGGCTCCGTTCTTTGGTGGC
CCCTTCGCGCCACCTTCTACTCCTCCCCTAGTCAGGAAGTTCCCCCCCGCCCCGCAGCTCGCGTCGTGCA
GGACGTGACAAATGGAAGTAGCACGTCTCACTAGTCTCGTGCAGATGGACAGCACCGCTGAGCAATGGAA
GCGGGTAGGCCTTTGGGGCAGCGGCCAATAGCAGCTTTGCTCCTTCGCTTTCTGGGCTCAGAGGCTGGGA
AGGGGTGGGTCCGGGGGCGGGCTCAGGGGCGGGCTCAGGGGCGGGGCGGGCGCCCGAAGGTCCTCCGGAG
GCCCGGCATTCTGCACGCTTCAAAAGCGCACGTCTGCCGCGCTGTTCTCCTCTTCCTCATCTCCGGGCCT
TTCGACCTGCAGCCCAAGCTTACCATGACCGAGTACAAGCCCACGGTGCGCCTCGCCACCCGCGACGACG
TCCCCAGGGCCGTACGCACCCTCGCCGCCGCGTTCGCCGACTACCCCGCCACGCGCCACACCGTCGATCC
GGACCGCCACATCGAGCGGGTCACCGAGCTGCAAGAACTCTTCCTCACGCGCGTCGGGCTCGACATCGGC
AAGGTGTGGGTCGCGGACGACGGCGCCGCGGTGGCGGTCTGGACCACGCCGGAGAGCGTCGAAGCGGGGG
CGGTGTTCGCCGAGATCGGCCCGCGCATGGCCGAGTTGAGCGGTTCCCGGCTGGCCGCGCAGCAACAGAT
GGAAGGCCTCCTGGCGCCGCACCGGCCCAAGGAGCCCGCGTGGTTCCTGGCCACCGTCGGCGTCTCGCCC
GACCACCAGGGCAAGGGTCTGGGCAGCGCCGTCGTGCTCCCCGGAGTGGAGGCGGCCGAGCGCGCCGGGG
TGCCCGCCTTCCTGGAGACCTCCGCGCCCCGCAACCTCCCCTTCTACGAGCGGCTCGGCTTCACCGTCAC
CGCCGACGTCGAGGTGCCCGAAGGACCGCGCACCTGGTGCATGACCCGCAAGCCCGGTGCCTGACGCCCG
CCCCACGACCCGCAGCGCCCGACCGAAAGGAGCGCACGACCCCATGCATCTCGAGGGCCCGGTACCTTTA
AGACCAATGACTTACAAGGCAGCTGTAGATCTTAGCCACTTTTTAAAAGAAAAGGGGGGACTGGAAGGGC
TAGCTCACTCCCAACGAAGACAAGATCTGCTTTTTGCTTGTACTGGGTCTCTCTGGTTAGACCAGATCTG
AGCCTGGGAGCTCTCTGGCTAACTAGGGAACCCACTGCTTAAGCCTCAATAAAGCTTGCCTTGAGTGCTT
CAAGTAGTGTGTGCCCGTCTGTTGTGTGACTCTGGTAACTAGAGATCCCTCAGACCCTTTTAGTCAGTGT
GGAAAATCTCTAGCAGTAGTAGTTCATGTCATCTTATTATTCAGTATTTATAACTTGCAAAGAAATGAAT
ATCAGAGAGTGAGAGGAACTTGTTTATTGCAGCTTATAATGGTTACAAATAAAGCAATAGCATCACAAAT
TTCACAAATAAAGCATTTTTTTCACTGCATTCTAGTTGTGGTTTGTCCAAACTCATCAATGTATCTTATC
ATGTCTGGCTCTAGCTATCCCGCCCCTAACTCCGCCCATCCCGCCCCTAACTCCGCCCAGTTCCGCCCAT
TCTCCGCCCCATGGCTGACTAATTTTTTTTATTTATGCAGAGGCCGAGGCCGCCTCGGCCTCTGAGCTAT
TCCAGAAGTAGTGAGGAGGCTTTTTTGGAGGCCTAGGGACGTACCCAATTCGCCCTATAGTGAGTCGTAT
TACGCGCGCTCACTGGCCGTCGTTTTACAACGTCGTGACTGGGAAAACCCTGGCGTTACCCAACTTAATC
GCCTTGCAGCACATCCCCCTTTCGCCAGCTGGCGTAATAGCGAAGAGGCCCGCACCGATCGCCCTTCCCA
ACAGTTGCGCAGCCTGAATGGCGAATGGG
[124 nt withheld, positions 9900-10023]
C
[91 nt withheld, positions 10025-10115]
A
[49 nt withheld, positions 10117-10165]
CCTTTGACGTTGGAGTCCACGTTCTTT
[37 nt withheld, positions 10193-10229]
ACCCTATCTCGGTCTATTCTTTTGATTTATAAGGGATTTTGCCGATTTCGGCCTATTGGTTAAAAAATGA
GCTGATTTAACAAAAATTTAACGCGAATTTTAACAAAATATTAACGCTTACAATTT
